>Addgene plasmid #1436 | pPD18_49 | depositor full sequence | sequence record 47 | Author sequence
ATGACCATGATTACGCAAGCTTGGGCTGCAGGTCGGCTATAATAAGTTCTTGAATAAAATAATTTTCCCG
ACAAAACATGAGTATTTCTTTCGAAAATAAAAGTGCAGGCTAATTAGAGATTATTCTGTAATTAACTGCA
TAATTTGTCACGTGCCATAGTTTTACATTCCACTACGTCATAGTTCTTAAAATACTAATCTCCTGAAAAT
AGAAGTAGGTGAAGAAAGTTTAATTATCAGTTCTAAAATGACAATTGATCTTTGGAATATGTTCTGAAAC
TACCGATCATTGAACAGATGCTATTTGAATGATATAGAATTGTATATTTGCAATTTCTGAAACGCGTTCT
TAAAGGCACACAGATTAATTCAAAAGGGTCTGGCCGCAAAAAGGTTTATGGTGGCCGATTTTGAGTTTTG
TGTGTGATTGCTTTTTCACAATCAGTGTTTTCAGGATTATGTGATGAACTAGATCTTCAAGTTTCGTTAC
ATTTCATATGTTTTCGGAACTCACGAAGTACATATTGGGTATTGTGCTCAAAAAATTCAGCAATCAGCTT
CGCTCCGCTGACTTTAGAACCCAAAAAAATAGTATGGCCAAACTGACTGTGTTACGATCATTTCAATTTT
TCAATACATATTTAAGATTTCTAAGAGTAAGAAGGTCAAAAACTGTTCTGGAATACATATATATTTTTCA
GGTTACAATTAGTCAAAAAGTGCACTGAAATATACGTTTTAATTTCACGAATAACCCAATTAGTTCAATG
TATTTTTGGTCAACCAACGTTAAAGTTTGGCTTCCAACCAATTATCATTTCTGATCAACCACAATGTTTT
TTCTTTATCTGCAAGTTAATTTTTTATTTTTATCCAGATGTTTGGCATATTTTTCAATTCTTCACTAGCG
CCCACTTCTTGCACTTCCGGCGCCCTGAATCTAATGCATCTGTTGCAAGAATTGAAAGACCAATCAACAC
ATTGTTTTCTTCACGAGATACTGAAGAAAATGAATAAAAACAGAGAAAAAGAGCCATGTGATTAGTGACA
ACTGTTGCTAACAGATACCATAGCTTGGACTTGGTACGTGATGGCAACGTATGGGTCAACAAAAATGATT
GCAGAGGGGGTGCAAAACAGTCAAGTCGAGAAAATATGAAAAACAGAAAACAAAGAACAGAAAAATGGGT
TTGAGAGTCAGTATAATTTATAAAAGAAAAATTGTACATAGAAATTAACCATTTTTGTAGAAGAAGTTAT
TTTTCAAGCATCGTTAAAAATTATTCAAAGCACCTTATTTCATATTTAATTTTAAACATGGTTAAATGAA
CAACACGGTGCGCAATCAGGAAAACTTGAAATCTGAAACTGTTGTTGTGATCTTCTTCGCAACTGTTCAG
ATAGCACTAGTGTAATGTTAAGAGTGCGCGAATATAATGGAATATAATGGATCACACCTCCTGCCATCAG
GTAAACGTCTCTGTTATCACATATTTCCAACTATTAAATTTTTACCTTTTACAGTTTTACATTTTTTTGA
AAAAAGTAACTTTTTGTCTTCAAAATCCCTGACGAAAATATCAAATATTTTAATCGAGACTGCAGAGGAA
CCGATTGATGATTTGGAAAATCCAGCTTTACCTGTGTAAGAACTGAAAAGTTTCATAACCCTAGGGTATT
CCCAGTTACATTCCCCACTGGCTAACAATAGCACCCAGTTTTTCATCACCTTTCTTCAAATTTCTCGGCG
ATTTGTTAAAAACAAAATTTGTGTCCCTTCTCTGATATCTCTATGTCTCTAAACACAAGTTCATCGGAAA
ACGAAGGAGGGTAGGTGTTGGTTGGGCTCCCGAAGTGAAAATAGAAGAGCAAGAATAGAATATTAGAGAG
AGAGTGCAGAGAGGGCGGGATAGCTCCCGGGATTCCGTTTTCTTCTTCTTTATCTTCAACGATGATGTGT
GTGCGTGTTGTATAGATTCTGTTGCTCCCCCACAACTCGCTCCGAAGGCTCAATACAATTCAATTGATAT
TGGAGGAGAGCCTACCGGAGTGGGAGGATAAGAAGAAACATAAGAAGAAGAAGAAGAAGAAGCATGCTTC
TGGTTTTTGATGCTATGAAAACGGCACAAAAAGATGATTGAGGTCCCTTTTCAATACCTTCTCTCATCTT
TCAAATCCCATTGAAACCTAAAACTTCTCACCACGCTTTACCATTGTTCTCCAAAAACTTATAGCAATGT
CTATAACTTTTTTATCTCTGAAAAGCAGTGTTCCATTTTTCTTTTTCCTATTTTATTTCAATTGTTTCTC
ACATTTCGTTTGGATTCTTTGCTTGTCAACCAGCTTCTTCTTCCACTTTTACCGTCTAATTTTCAGGGCA
GGGAGCCATCAAACCCACGACCACTAGATCCATCTAGAAATGTCTGGAAATCCAGACGCATTCGAAAATG
ATCCAGGATTCCCATTCTTGGGAATCTCGAGAGAGGCCAGAGCTGCCACTGCTGCTCGTCCTTTTGATTC
CAAGAAGAACTGCTGGATTCCGGATCCAGAAGATGGTAAGTCTTGATTTCGAATTGAAAATTTTAAAGAA
AAATTTTGAACCACGTGCTGTAATATTTGGCAAGAATATTTTCCCATAATTTTAATAGTAACTGTGATAT
GTTCTAATTTTAGAAATCAGTTGTCAACGCTAAAAATGTAAGGGTTACAATAGTGGTATTGCAAAGAGTT
ATGATGGTTAAGTTTGTAAATACTTTTTTTCTGTTAATGAAACTAATTTGGATACAAATTTTTCATTTGA
TCTAAACAGAACATCTTAATCAAAAAACACTTTAAAACTCTTGCTTTGATATTGTTTGTTCAATTTCCTA
ATTCTTACCAAACCAATTCAAGCTAACTTTCATTATGTCCATTCCATTAACAAAAACTATTATTACACCT
TCTCTCTCATCGCCAGTGTCCACATTCATCCTACTCTCCTACGCTTTCATCTGTGTCTCTCAGATCTGCA
TTTTATCTATGATACATCACACTTTCCACCGACCCCGCCGGGCAACCAGTGGTGGCGGATTTTTGAACAT
CTGAGGTTCTCTCATCTCTCGGTCATCTGATGAAGCACATACACACATACACACAACGGCACTTTGTAAT
CTTTCCGGAGAAGCGGGCAGGCACACACGTACGCTATGAAGCCGGAGCAAGAGCTTCTCCTGCCGTTTGA
ACTGCGGCTTCTGCTGTTGGCAGGAAAGATGATGAGATTTCTTGGAATTTAAGATTGAGATATTTGACGT
CCCACATTTTATGGATGGACAACAATATGTACATGTTTTGAAGATTTAATATTGAAATGTGGATATGAAA
TCGGAATTTAAAAAGTCAAGGTCAATAAAATGGTAATTCTGACCAGATCTATTATTCGAGGATGACAAAT
AAAACTAGGATTAAATCAAAAATACTAAATTTGAAAATGAAAAAGAAAAGATTGTTCTATAACTTATAAA
TCTCACAATAATGATTTTTGTACAGAAACAAAAACTAAATGACATAATCGAATAAAACATTCTGATTTTA
ATCAGCCGCATGCGACAAAACATATATTTCTTGGAGGCTAATATTAAATTTCAGGATTCGTCGCCGCCGA
GATCCAATCCACCACCGGCGAACAGGTGACCGTGGTAACTGTGAAGGGAAACCAGATTACCGTCAAAAAA
GATCAATGCCAAGAGATGAACCCGCCAAAATTCGACAAGACCGAGGATATGGCTAACTTGACCTTTTTGA
ATGAGGGGGTACCGAGCTCAGAAAAAATGACTGCTCCAAAGAAGAAGCGTAAGGTACCGGTGGGTGAAGA
CCAGAAACAGCACCTCGAACTGAGCCGCGATATTGCCCAGCGTTTCAACGCGCTGTATGGCGAGATCGAT
CCCGTCGTTTTACAACGTCGTGACTGGGAAAACCCTGGCGTTACCCAACTTAATCGCCTTGCAGCACATC
CCCCTTTCGCCAGCTGGCGTAATAGCGAAGAGGCCCGCACCGATCGCCCTTCCCAACAGTTGCGCAGCCT
GAATGGCGAATGGCGCTTTGCCTGGTTTCCGGCACCAGAAGCGGTGCCGGAAAGCTGGCTGGAGTGCGAT
CTTCCTGAGGCCGATACTGTCGTCGTCCCCTCAAACTGGCAGATGCACGGTTACGATGCGCCCATCTACA
CCAACGTGACCTATCCCATTACGGTCAATCCGCCGTTTGTTCCCACGGAGAATCCGACGGGTTGTTACTC
GCTCACATTTAATGTTGATGAAAGCTGGCTACAGGAAGGCCAGACGCGAATTATTTTTGATGGCGTTAAC
TCGGCGTTTCATCTGTGGTGCAACGGGCGCTGGGTCGGTTACGGCCAGGACAGTCGTTTGCCGTCTGAAT
TTGACCTGAGCGCATTTTTACGCGCCGGAGAAAACCGCCTCGCGGTGATGGTGCTGCGCTGGAGTGACGG
CAGTTATCTGGAAGATCAGGATATGTGGCGGATGAGCGGCATTTTCCGTGACGTCTCGTTGCTGCATAAA
CCGACTACACAAATCAGCGATTTCCATGTTGCCACTCGCTTTAATGATGATTTCAGCCGCGCTGTACTGG
AGGCTGAAGTTCAGATGTGCGGCGAGTTGCGTGACTACCTACGGGTAACAGTTTCTTTATGGCAGGGTGA
AACGCAGGTCGCCAGCGGCACCGCGCCTTTCGGCGGTGAAATTATCGATGAGCGTGGTGGTTATGCCGAT
CGCGTCACACTACGTCTGAACGTCGAAAACCCGAAACTGTGGAGCGCCGAAATCCCGAATCTCTATCGTG
CGGTGGTTGAACTGCACACCGCCGACGGCACGCTGATTGAAGCAGAAGCCTGCGATGTCGGTTTCCGCGA
GGTGCGGATTGAAAATGGTCTGCTGCTGCTGAACGGCAAGCCGTTGCTGATTCGAGGCGTTAACCGTCAC
GAGCATCATCCTCTGCATGGTCAGGTCATGGATGAGCAGACGATGGTGCAGGATATCCTGCTGATGAAGC
AGAACAACTTTAACGCCGTGCGCTGTTCGCATTATCCGAACCATCCGCTGTGGTACACGCTGTGCGACCG
CTACGGCCTGTATGTGGTGGATGAAGCCAATATTGAAACCCACGGCATGGTGCCAATGAATCGTCTGACC
GATGATCCGCGCTGGCTACCGGCGATGAGCGAACGCGTAACGCGAATGGTGCAGCGCGATCGTAATCACC
CGAGTGTGATCATCTGGTCGCTGGGGAATGAATCAGGCCACGGCGCTAATCACGACGCGCTGTATCGCTG
GATCAAATCTGTCGATCCTTCCCGCCCGGTGCAGTATGAAGGCGGCGGAGCCGACACCACGGCCACCGAT
ATTATTTGCCCGATGTACGCGCGCGTGGATGAAGACCAGCCCTTCCCGGCTGTGCCGAAATGGTCCATCA
AAAAATGGCTTTCGCTACCTGGAGAGACGCGCCCGCTGATCCTTTGCGAATACGCCCACGCGATGGGTAA
CAGTCTTGGCGGTTTCGCTAAATACTGGCAGGCGTTTCGTCAGTATCCCCGTTTACAGGGCGGCTTCGTC
TGGGACTGGGTGGATCAGTCGCTGATTAAATATGATGAAAACGGCAACCCGTGGTCGGCTTACGGCGGTG
ATTTTGGCGATACGCCGAACGATCGCCAGTTCTGTATGAACGGTCTGGTCTTTGCCGACCGCACGCCGCA
TCCAGCGCTGACGGAAGCAAAACACCAGCAGCAGTTTTTCCAGTTCCGTTTATCCGGGCAAACCATCGAA
GTGACCAGCGAATACCTGTTCCGTCATAGCGATAACGAGCTCCTGCACTGGATGGTGGCGCTGGATGGTA
AGCCGCTGGCAAGCGGTGAAGTGCCTCTGGATGTCGCTCCACAAGGTAAACAGTTGATTGAACTGCCTGA
ACTACCGCAGCCGGAGAGCGCCGGGCAACTCTGGCTCACAGTACGCGTAGTGCAACCGAACGCGACCGCA
TGGTCAGAAGCCGGGCACATCAGCGCCTGGCAGCAGTGGCGTCTGGCGGAAAACCTCAGTGTGACGCTCC
CCGCCGCGTCCCACGCCATCCCGCATCTGACCACCAGCGAAATGGATTTTTGCATCGAGCTGGGTAATAA
GCGTTGGCAATTTAACCGCCAGTCAGGCTTTCTTTCACAGATGTGGATTGGCGATAAAAAACAACTGCTG
ACGCCGCTGCGCGATCAGTTCACCCGTGCACCGCTGGATAACGACATTGGCGTAAGTGAAGCGACCCGCA
TTGACCCTAACGCCTGGGTCGAACGCTGGAAGGCGGCGGGCCATTACCAGGCCGAAGCAGCGTTGTTGCA
GTGCACGGCAGATACACTTGCTGATGCGGTGCTGATTACGACCGCTCACGCGTGGCAGCATCAGGGGAAA
ACCTTATTTATCAGCCGGAAAACCTACCGGATTGATGGTAGTGGTCAAATGGCGATTACCGTTGATGTTG
AAGTGGCGAGCGATACACCGCATCCGGCGCGGATTGGCCTGAACTGCCAGCTGGCGCAGGTAGCAGAGCG
GGTAAACTGGCTCGGATTAGGGCCGCAAGAAAACTATCCCGACCGCCTTACTGCCGCCTGTTTTGACCGC
TGGGATCTGCCATTGTCAGACATGTATACCCCGTACGTCTTCCCGAGCGAAAACGGTCTGCGCTGCGGGA
CGCGCGAATTGAATTATGGCCCACACCAGTGGCGCGGCGACTTCCAGTTCAACATCAGCCGCTACAGTCA
ACAGCAACTGATGGAAACCAGCCATCGCCATCTGCTGCACGCGGAAGAAGGCACATGGCTGAATATCGAC
GGTTTCCATATGGGGATTGGTGGCGACGACTCCTGGAGCCCGTCAGTATCGGCGGAATTCCAACTGAGCG
CCGGTCGCTACCATTACCAACTTGTCTGGTGTCAAAAATAATAGGGGCCGCTGTCATCAGATCGCCATCT
CGCGCCCGTGCCTCTGACTTCTAAGTCCAATTACTCTTCAACATCCCTACATGCTCTTTCTCCCTGTGCT
CCCACCCCCTATTTTTGTTATTATCAAAAAACTTCTCTTAATTTCTTTGTTTTTTAGCTTCTTTTAAGTC
ACCTCTAACAATGAAATTGTGTAGATTCAAAAATAGAATTAATTCGTAATAAAAAGTCGAAAAAAATTGT
GCTCCCTCCCCCCATTAATAATAATTCTATCCCAAAATCTACACAATGTTCTGTGTACACTTCTTATGTT
TTTTACTTCTGATAAATTTTTTTGAAACATCATAGAAAAAACCGCACACAAAATACCTTATCATATGTTA
CGTTTCAGTTTATGACCGCAATTTTTATTTCTTCGCACGTCTGGGCCTCTCATGACGTCAAATCATGCTC
ATCGTGAAAAAGTTTTGGAGTATTTTTGGAATTTTTCAATCAAGTGAAAGTTTATGAAATTAATTTTCCT
GCTTTTGCTTTTTGGGGTTTCCCCTATTGTTTGTCAAGATTTCGAGGACGGCGTTTTTCTTGCTAAAATC
ACAAGTATTGATGAGCACGATGCAAGAAAGATCGGAAGAAGGTTTGGGTTTGAGGCTCAGTGGAAGGTGA
GTAGAAGTTGATAATTTGAAAGTGGAGTAGTGTCTATGGGGTTTTTGCCTTAAATGACAGAATACATTCC
CAATATACCAAACATAACTGTTTAAAATTAAACATTTTTCTAAATTTTATATGATTTCTTTTAAATTTGC
AAAAATTACTTAAATTTGAATTCCCGCGCAAATGAGTGACTTCATTTTCTGCATTATTGTGTTTTCCGGC
TATATTAATAGGTATTTGTTTGTGTTTTTCTTTATTTTATGATTCGAACTCCAATTTGTAAATTTTCGAA
CATATTTCCCTAAAGAAAAAATATGATTAATCTGGAAAAATTGGAAAATTATTTTTCAAATAAAAAACAA
AGAAAAAAATGAAGAAAAACCTATTAGTTTGGCCATAAAACGCAAAAATGTCGAAAATGACGTCACTCAT
CTGCGCGGGAAATCAAGAATAATTCGGCCTTTTTTATTTTTTTGGAAAATCGTAAAACATTTAGAAAAAT
TTTTTAATAGTTATAGTGGGACTGTATTCTGTCATTTAGGGCAAAAGCCAGAGACGCTACTCCACCGTTA
ACATGAATTATGAATATTATTGCGACAAGACCCAAACATTGATAAACCGCAAATCTAGCCTACTAGTCGG
CCGTACGGGCCCTTTCGTCTCGCGCGTTTCGGTGATGACGGTGAAAACCTCTGACACATGCAGCTCCCGG
AGACGGTCACAGCTTGTCTGTAAGCGGATGCCGGGAGCAGACAAGCCCGTCAGGGCGCGTCAGCGGGTGT
TGGCGGGTGTCGGGGCTGGCTTAACTATGCGGCATCAGAGCAGATTGTACTGAGAGTGCACCATATGCGG
TGTGAAATACCGCACAGATGCGTAAGGAGAAAATACCGCATCAGGCGGCCTTAAGGGCCTCGTGATACGC
CTATTTTTATAGGTTAATGTCATGATAATAATGGTTTCTTAGACGTCAGGTGGCACTTTTCGGGGAAATG
TGCGCGGAACCCCTATTTGTTTATTTTTCTAAATACATTCAAATATGTATCCGCTCATGAGACAATAACC
CTGATAAATGCTTCAATAATATTGAAAAAGGAAGAGTATGAGTATTCAACATTTCCGTGTCGCCCTTATT
CCCTTTTTTGCGGCATTTTGCCTTCCTGTTTTTGCTCACCCAGAAACGCTGGTGAAAGTAAAAGATGCTG
AAGATCAGTTGGGTGCACGAGTGGGTTACATCGAACTGGATCTCAACAGCGGTAAGATCCTTGAGAGTTT
TCGCCCCGAAGAACGTTTTCCAATGATGAGCACTTTTAAAGTTCTGCTATGTGGCGCGGTATTATCCCGT
ATTGACGCCGGGCAAGAGCAACTCGGTCGCCGCATACACTATTCTCAGAATGACTTGGTTGAGTACTCAC
CAGTCACAGAAAAGCATCTTACGGATGGCATGACAGTAAGAGAATTATGCAGTGCTGCCATAACCATGAG
TGATAACACTGCGGCCAACTTACTTCTGACAACGATCGGAGGACCGAAGGAGCTAACCGCTTTTTTGCAC
AACATGGGGGATCATGTAACTCGCCTTGATCGTTGGGAACCGGAGCTGAATGAAGCCATACCAAACGACG
AGCGTGACACCACGATGCCTGTAGCAATGGCAACAACGTTGCGCAAACTATTAACTGGCGAACTACTTAC
TCTAGCTTCCCGGCAACAATTAATAGACTGGATGGAGGCGGATAAAGTTGCAGGACCACTTCTGCGCTCG
GCCCTTCCGGCTGGCTGGTTTATTGCTGATAAATCTGGAGCCGGTGAGCGTGGGTCTCGCGGTATCATTG
CAGCACTGGGGCCAGATGGTAAGCCCTCCCGTATCGTAGTTATCTACACGACGGGGAGTCAGGCAACTAT
GGATGAACGAAATAGACAGATCGCTGAGATAGGTGCCTCACTGATTAAGCATTGGTAACTGTCAGACCAA
GTTTACTCATATATACTTTAGATTGATTTAAAACTTCATTTTTAATTTAAAAGGATCTAGGTGAAGATCC
TTTTTGATAATCTCATGACCAAAATCCCTTAACGTGAGTTTTCGTTCCACTGAGCGTCAGACCCCGTAGA
AAAGATCAAAGGATCTTCTTGAGATCCTTTTTTTCTGCGCGTAATCTGCTGCTTGCAAACAAAAAAACCA
CCGCTACCAGCGGTGGTTTGTTTGCCGGATCAAGAGCTACCAACTCTTTTTCCGAAGGTAACTGGCTTCA
GCAGAGCGCAGATACCAAATACTGTCCTTCTAGTGTAGCCGTAGTTAGGCCACCACTTCAAGAACTCTGT
AGCACCGCCTACATACCTCGCTCTGCTAATCCTGTTACCAGTGGCTGCTGCCAGTGGCGATAAGTCGTGT
CTTACCGGGTTGGACTCAAGACGATAGTTACCGGATAAGGCGCAGCGGTCGGGCTGAACGGGGGGTTCGT
GCACACAGCCCAGCTTGGAGCGAACGACCTACACCGAACTGAGATACCTACAGCGTGAGCATTGAGAAAG
CGCCACGCTTCCCGAAGGGAGAAAGGCGGACAGGTATCCGGTAAGCGGCAGGGTCGGAACAGGAGAGCGC
ACGAGGGAGCTTCCAGGGGGAAACGCCTGGTATCTTTATAGTCCTGTCGGGTTTCGCCACCTCTGACTTG
AGCGTCGATTTTTGTGATGCTCGTCAGGGGGGCGGAGCCTATGGAAAAACGCCAGCAACGCGGCCTTTTT
ACGGTTCCTGGCCTTTTGCTGGCCTTTTGCTCACATGTTCTTTCCTGCGTTATCCCCTGATTCTGTGGAT
AACCGTATTACCGCCTTTGAGTGAGCTGATACCGCTCGCCGCAGCCGAACGACCGAGCGCAGCGAGTCAG
TGAGCGAGGAAGCGGAAGAGCGCCCAATACGCAAACCGCCTCTCCCCGCGCGTTGGCCGATTCATTAATG
CAGCTGGCACGACAGGTTTCCCGACTGGAAAGCGGGCAGTGAGCGCAACGCAATTAATGTGAGTTAGCTC
ACTCATTAGGCACCCCAGGCTTTACACTTTATGCTTCCGGCTCGTATGTTGTGTGGAATTGTGAGCGGAT
AACAATTTCACACAGGAAACAGCT
Features (pLannotate 1.2.2; 12 found; start..end, strand, type, name):
   3834..3917    +  CDS            trpS (fragment): SYW_ECOLI - Experimental evidence at protein level: Swiss-Prot protein existence level 1. Catalyzes the attachment of tryptophan to tRNA(Trp). Amino acylates tRNA(Trp) with both L- and D-tryptophan, although D-tryptophan is a poor substrate (PubMed:10918062). From Escherichia coli (strain K12).
   3924..6971    +  CDS            lacZ: β-galactosidase; lacZ
   7474..7626    +  CDS            aex-5 (fragment): AEX5_CAEEL - Also known as kpc-3 From Caenorhabditis elegans.
   8279..8314    +  CDS            rop (fragment): Rop protein, which maintains plasmids at low copy number; rop
   8416..8515    +  misc_feature   bom (fragment): basis of mobility region from pBR322
   8613..8717    +  promoter       AmpR promoter: bla
   8718..9578    +  CDS            AmpR: β-lactamase; bla; confers resistance to ampicillin, carbenicillin, and related antibiotics
   9749..10337   +  rep_origin     ori: high-copy-number ColE1/pMB1/pBR322/pUC origin of replication
  10520..10612   +  CDS            lacI (fragment): lac repressor; lacI; The lac repressor binds to the lac operator to inhibit transcription in E. coli. This inhibition can be relieved by adding lactose or isopropyl-β-D-thiogalactopyranoside (IPTG).
  10625..10646   +  protein_bind   CAP binding site: CAP binding activates transcription in the presence of cAMP. E. coli catabolite activator protein
  10661..10691   +  promoter       lac promoter: promoter for the E. coli lac operon
  10695..10717   +  protein_bind   lac operator (fragment): The lac repressor binds to the lac operator to inhibit transcription in E. coli. This inhibition can be relieved by adding lactose or isopropyl-β-D-thiogalactopyranoside (IPTG). lac repressor encoded by lacI
