[The description below was written by a language model from this plasmid's Addgene catalogue record and pLannotate feature annotations shown in this document.]
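Description:
pPD18_49 is a C. elegans ("worm expression") reporter vector of about 10.7 kb from the 1995 Fire Lab Vector Kit. The catalogue lists it as an empty backbone with no named insert, and the parental backbone is recorded as unknown. It is propagated in E. coli through a ColE1/pMB1-type origin and selected with ampicillin via the bla (AmpR) gene and its promoter. Short remnants of rop and the pBR322 bom region, together with a lacI fragment, CAP binding site, lac promoter and partial lac operator, are cloning-vector leftovers rather than functional parts of the worm cassette.

The payload is described mainly by the module list in the tag field: myo3-2341, myo3Tsa and myo3N, followed by an SV40 NLS and the N- and C-terminal portions of lacZ. These names suggest upstream sequence, a transcription start region and the N-terminal coding region of the body-wall muscle myosin gene myo-3, fused in frame to nuclear-localised β-galactosidase, although the record does not define the modules. The automated annotation covers only part of this. It finds the full lacZ coding sequence, preceded by a short trpS-like fragment, and a small aex-5 match downstream of lacZ that may lie within 3' flanking worm genomic sequence. The first ~3.8 kb, where the myo-3 sequences presumably lie, and the NLS are unannotated.

A construct of this design would give nuclear β-galactosidase staining in myo-3-expressing cells of transgenic worms. That makes it a plausible muscle marker or starting point for promoter and fusion analysis, but the record states no specific purpose.
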