Addgene plasmid #1436: pPD18_49
Purpose: (Empty Backbone)
Depositing lab: Andrew Fire. Depositing organization: Carnegie Institution for Science.
Backbone
  Vector backbone: Unknown
  Backbone size (bp): 10741
  Vector type: Worm Expression
Growth in bacteria
  Bacterial resistance: Ampicillin, 100 μg/mL
  Growth temperature: 37°C
  Growth strain: DH5alpha
  Copy number: Unknown
Gene/Insert
  Gene/Insert name: None
  Tag / fusion protein: myo3-2341, myo3Tsa, myo3N, SV40NLS, lacZN, lacZC
  Cloning method: Restriction Enzyme
Terms and licenses: Academic/Nonprofit Terms; Industry Terms: Not Available to Industry
Depositor comments: See Fire Lab Vector Kit Documentation 1995. Fire Lab Miniprep Number pPD18.49, Ligation number NONE.
How to cite: pPD18_49 was a gift from Andrew Fire (Addgene plasmid # 1436 ; http://n2t.net/addgene:1436 ; RRID:Addgene_1436)
