>Addgene plasmid #1436 | pPD18_49 | addgene partial sequence | sequence record 16577 | 1436_m13reverse
GNNNNNNNNTTTTCCCGACAAACATGAGTATTTCTNCCGAAAATAAAAGTGCAGGCTAATTAGAGATTAT
TCTGTAATTAACTGCATAATTTGTCACGTGCCATAGTTTTACATTCCACTACGTCATAGTTCTTAAAATA
CTAATCTCCTGAAAATAGAAGTAGGTGAAGAAAGTTTAATTATCAGTTCTAAAATGACAATTGATCTTTG
GAATATGTTCTGAAACTACCGATCATTGAACAGATGCTATTTGAATGATATAGAATTGTATATTTGCAAT
TTCTGAAACGCGTTCTTAAAGGCACACAGATTAATTCAAAAGGGTCTGGCCGCAAAAAGGTTTATGGTGG
CCGATTTTGAGTTTTGTGTGTGATTGCTTTTTCACAATCAGTGTTTTCAGGATTATGTGATGAACTAGAT
CTTCAAGTTTCGTTACATTTCATATGTTTTCGGAACTCACGAAGTACATATTGGGTATTGTGCTCAAAAA
ATTCAGCAATCAGCTTCGCTCCGCTGACTTTAGAACCCAAAAAAATAGTATGGCCAAACTGACTGTGTTA
CGATCATTTCAATTTTTCAATACATATTTAAGATTTCTAAGAGTAAGAAGGTCAAAAACTGTTCTGGAAT
ACATATATATTTTTCAGGTTACAATTAGTCAAAAAGTGCACTGAAATATACGTTTTAATTTCACGAATAA
CCCAATTAGTTCAATGTATTTTTGGTCAACCAACGTTAAAGTTTGGCTTCCAACCAATTATCATTTCTGA
TCAACCACAATGTTTTTTCTTTATCTGCAAGTTAATTTTTTATTTTTATCCAGATGTTTGGCATATTTTT
CAATTCTTCACTAGCGCCCACTTCTTGCACTTCCGGCGCCCTGAATCTAATGCATCTGTTGCAAGAATTG
AAAGACCAATCAACACATTGTTTTCCTTCACGAGATACTGGAGAAAATGAATAAAACCGAGAAAAGAGCC
CTGTGATTAGTGACACTGTGGCTAACAGATACNTAGCTGGGACTGGTACGNGANGGCACGTANGGNCCAC
AAAATGATGCGAGGGGGGCAAACNGTCNGTCCGAGAAATTGAAACCGAAAACCAGACCGAAAATGGGTTG
GAAGNCGTAAATTNAAAAAAAAAATGGNNNTANAATTACCCNTTTGGGNAAAANNTNTTTTCNGCCCNTN
AAAATTNCCCNCCCTTTTCCCATTATTTACCCGGGTAAAGAAACCCGGGGCCCCCCGAAACTGAAACNAN
ANNGGGNGNNTCTN
